>Addgene plasmid #167649 | pKP1392 | addgene full sequence | sequence record 337289 | Addgene NGS Result
ATGGCAATGCATCTTAACGAAAACCTCGACGATAACGGCGAAATGCATGATATCAACGTGACGCCGTTTA
TCGACGTGATGTTGGTTCTGCTGATTATCTTTATGGTGGCGGCACCGTTAGCGTGCGTAGATGTGAAGGT
GAACTTGCCTGCTTCTACCAGCACGCCGCAGCCGCGCCCGGAAAAACCGGTTTATCTGTCGGTGAAGGCA
GACAACTCGATGTTTATCGGTAACGATCCGGTCACCGATGAAACAATGATTACGGCGTTGAATGCGTTAA
CCGAAGGCAAGAAAGACACCACCATCTTCTTCCGAGCGGACAAAACCGTCGATTACGAGACGTTGATGAA
GGTAATGGATACGCTGCATCAGGCGGGTTACCTGAAGATAGGTCTGGTCGGCGAAGAAACCGCCAAAGCG
AAGTAACCATGGTACCCGGGGATCCTCTAGAGTCGACCTGCAGGCATGCAAGCTTGGCTGTTTTGGCGGA
TGAGAGAAGATTTTCAGCCTGATACAGATTAAATCAGAACGCAGAAGCGGTCTGATAAAACAGAATTTGC
CTGGCGGCAGTAGCGCGGTGGTCCCACCTGACCCCATGCCGAACTCAGAAGTGAAACGCCGTAGCGCCGA
TGGTAGTGTGGGGTCTCCCCATGCGAGAGTAGGGAACTGCCAGGCATCAAATAAAACGAAAGGCTCAGTC
GAAAGACTGGGCCTTTCGTTTTATCTGTTGTTTGTCGGTGAACGCTCTCCTGAGTAGGACAAATCCGCCG
GGAGCGGATTTGAACGTTGCGAAGCAACGGCCCGGAGGGTGGCGGGCAGGACGCCCGCCATAAACTGCCA
GGCATCAAATTAAGCAGAAGGCCATCCTGACGGATGGCCTTTTTGCGTTTCTACAAACTCTTTTGTTTAT
TTTTCTAAATACATTCAAATATGTATCCGCTCATGAGACAATAACCCTGATAAATGCTTCAATAATATTG
AAAAAGGAAGAGTATGAGTATTCAACATTTCCGTGTCGCCCTTATTCCCTTTTTTGCGGCATTTTGCCTT
CCTGTTTTTGCTCACCCAGAAACGCTGGTGAAAGTAAAAGATGCTGAAGATCAGTTGGGTGCACGAGTGG
GTTACATCGAACTGGATCTCAACAGCGGTAAGATCCTTGAGAGTTTTCGCCCCGAAGAACGTTTTCCAAT
GATGAGCACTTTTAAAGTTCTGCTATGTGGCGCGGTATTATCCCGTGTTGACGCCGGGCAAGAGCAACTC
GGTCGCCGCATACACTATTCTCAGAATGACTTGGTTGAGTACTCACCAGTCACAGAAAAGCATCTTACGG
ATGGCATGACAGTAAGAGAATTATGCAGTGCTGCCATAACCATGAGTGATAACACTGCGGCCAACTTACT
TCTGACAACGATCGGAGGACCGAAGGAGCTAACCGCTTTTTTGCACAACATGGGGGATCATGTAACTCGC
CTTGATCGTTGGGAACCGGAGCTGAATGAAGCCATACCAAACGACGAGCGTGACACCACGATGCCTGTAG
CAATGGCAACAACGTTGCGCAAACTATTAACTGGCGAACTACTTACTCTAGCTTCCCGGCAACAATTAAT
AGACTGGATGGAGGCGGATAAAGTTGCAGGACCACTTCTGCGCTCGGCCCTTCCGGCTGGCTGGTTTATT
GCTGATAAATCTGGAGCCGGTGAGCGTGGGTCTCGCGGTATCATTGCAGCACTGGGGCCAGATGGTAAGC
CCTCCCGTATCGTAGTTATCTACACGACGGGGAGTCAGGCAACTATGGATGAACGAAATAGACAGATCGC
TGAGATAGGTGCCTCACTGATTAAGCATTGGTAACTGTCAGACCAAGTTTACTCATATATACTTTAGATT
GATT
[125 nt withheld, positions 1895-2019]
C
[141 nt withheld, positions 2021-2161]
CCTTTGACGTTGGAGTCCACGTTCTTT
[37 nt withheld, positions 2189-2225]
ACCCTATCTCGGGCTATTCTTTTGATTTATAAGGGATTTTGCCGATTTCGGCCTATTGGTTAAAAAATGA
GCTGATTTAACAAAAATTTAACGCGAATTTTAACAAAATATTAACGTTTACAATTTAAAAGGATCTAGGT
GAAGATCCTTTTTGATAATCTCATGACCAAAATCCCTTAACGTGAGTTTTCGTTCCACTGAGCGTCAGAC
CCCGTAGAAAAGATCAAAGGATCTTCTTGAGATCCTTTTTTTCTGCGCGTAATCTGCTGCTTGCAAACAA
AAAAACCACCGCTACCAGCGGTGGTTTGTTTGCCGGATCAAGAGCTACCAACTCTTTTTCCGAAGGTAAC
TGGCTTCAGCAGAGCGCAGATACCAAATACTGTCCTTCTAGTGTAGCCGTAGTTAGGCCACCACTTCAAG
AACTCTGTAGCACCGCCTACATACCTCGCTCTGCTAATCCTGTTACCAGTGGCTGCTGCCAGTGGCGATA
AGTCGTGTCTTACCGGGTTGGACTCAAGACGATAGTTACCGGATAAGGCGCAGCGGTCGGGCTGAACGGG
GGGTTCGTGCACACAGCCCAGCTTGGAGCGAACGACCTACACCGAACTGAGATACCTACAGCGTGAGCTA
TGAGAAAGCGCCACGCTTCCCGAAGGGAGAAAGGCGGACAGGTATCCGGTAAGCGGCAGGGTCGGAACAG
GAGAGCGCACGAGGGAGCTTCCAGGGGGAAACGCCTGGTATCTTTATAGTCCTGTCGGGTTTCGCCACCT
CTGACTTGAGCGTCGATTTTTGTGATGCTCGTCAGGGGGGCGGAGCCTATGGAAAAACGCCAGCAACGCG
GCCTTTTTACGGTTCCTGGCCTTTTTACGGTTCCTGGCCTTTTGCTGGCCTTTTGCTCACATGTTCTTTC
CTGCGTTATCCCCTGATTCTGTGGATAACCGTATTACCGCCTTTGAGTGAGCTGATACCGCTCGCCGCAG
CCGAACGACCGAGCGCAGCGAGTCAGTGAGCGAGGAAGCGGAAGAGCGCCTGATGCGGTATTTTCTCCTT
ACGCATCTGTGCGGTATTTCACACCGCATAGGGTCATGGCTGCGCCCCGACACCCGCCAACACCCGCTGA
CGCGCCCTGACGGGCTTGTCTGCTCCCGGCATCCGCTTACAGACAAGCTGTGACCGTCTCCGGGAGCTGC
ATGTGTCAGAGGTTTTCACCGTCATCACCGAAACGCGCGAGGCAGAAGGAGATGGCGCCCAACAGTCCCC
CGGCCACGGGGCCTGCCACCATACCCACGCCGAAACAAGCGCTCATGAGCCCGAAGTGGCGAGCCCGATC
TTCCCCATCGGTGATGTCGGCGATATAGGCGCCAGCAACCGCACCTGTGGCGCCGGTGATGCCGGCCACG
ATGCGTCCGGCGTAGAGGATCTGCTCATGTTTGACAGCTTATCATCGATTCAGCTTTTCAGCCGCCGCCA
GAACGTCGTCCGGCTGATGCCTAAATAATTCGCCGCTGCTGTTTTATCGCCATTAAATTTCTCCAGTGCC
TGTTGTGGTGTCAGTAAGCGTGGAGCGGGAGTTTTCGCCGACTCGCGCGCCAGTTCCGGCAGTAGCAGCT
GCAAAAATTGCGGCGTTAAATCCGGCGTCGGTTCCACACTTAAAAATAGCGCCAGTCGCTCCATCATATT
GCGCAGTTCACGAATATTGCCCGGCCAGTCGTAGTGCACCAGCACGGTTTCGCTTGCCTGTAATCCCTGG
CGTAATGCGGCAGAAAACGGGGTGGAGAGCGCCGCCAGAGACACTTTCAAAAAGCTTTCCGCCAGTGGCA
GAATATCCGCCACCCGCTCGCGCAGTGGTGGCAATTGCAGACGCAAAATACTCAGCCGATAAAACAGGTC
ACGGCGAAACTGCCCTTGCCGCATATCTTCTTCCAGATTGCAGTGAGTGGCGCTAATGACCCGCACATCC
ACCGGAACAGGCTGATGCCCGCCGACGCGGGTGACCTCTTTTTCTTCCAGCACCCGCAGCAGCCGGGTCT
GCAACGGCAGCGGCATTTCGCCAATCTCATCGAGAAACAGCGTACCTCCGTGGGCGATTTCAAACAGCCC
GGCGCGACCGCCGCGTCGCGAGCCGGTAAACGCCCCTTCCTCATAGCCAAACAGTTCTGCTTCCAGCAGC
GATTCGGCAATCGCCCCGCAGTTGACTGCAACAAACGGATGCGACTTTTTGCCCTGTCGCGCATCGTGGC
GGGCAAAATATTCCCGATGAATCGCCTGGGCCGCCAGCTCTTTGCCCGTCCCCGTTTCCCCCTCAATCAA
CACCGCTGCACTGGAGCGGGCATACAGCAAAATAGTCTGCCGTACTTGTTCCATCTGTGGTGATTGACCG
AGCATATCGCCCAGCACGTAACGAGTTCTCAGGGCGTTGCGGGTGGCATCGTGAGTGTTATGGCGTAACG
ACATGCGCGTCATATCCAGCGCATCGCTGAACGCCTGGCGCACGGTGGCGGCGGAATAGATAAAAATTCC
GGTCATTCCGGCTTCTTCTGCCAGATCGGTAATCAGCCCCGCGCCGACCACCGCTTCGGTGCCGTTAGCT
TTTAGCTCGTTAATCTGCCCGCGTGCGTCTTCTTCGGTAATGTAGCTACGTTGATCGAGGCGCAAATTAA
AGGTTTTTTGAAACGCCACCAGTGCCGGAATAGTTTCCTGATAAGTGACAACGCCGATAGAAGAGGTGAG
TTTTCCGGCTTTTGCCAGTGCCTGTAACACATCGTAGCCGCTCGGTTTAATCAAAATAACTGGCACTGAC
AGGCGGCTTTTCAGGTACGCGCCGTTAGATCCAGCGGCGATGATGGCGTCACAGCGTTCGTTTGCCAGTT
TCTTGTGGATGTAGGTCACCGCTTTTTCAAAGCCAAGCTGGATAGGGGTAATGTTCGCCAGGTGATCAAA
CTCGAGGCTGATATCGCGAAACAGCTCGAACAGGCGCGTTACAGATACCGTCCAGATAACCGGTTTGTCG
TCATTAAGCCGTGGTGGATGTGCCATAGCGCACCGCAAAGTTAAGAAACCGAATATTGGGTTTAGTCTTG
TTTCATAATTGTTGCAATGAAACGCGGTGAAACATTGCCTGAAACGTTAACTGAAACGCATATTTGCGGA
TTAGTTCATGACTTTATCTCTAACAAATTGAAATTAAACATTTAATTTTATTAAGGCAATTGTGGCACAC
CCCTTGCTTTGTCTTTATCAACGCAAATAACAAGTTGATAACAAGCTAGCAGGAGGAATTCACCATGGAC
CTGGATCTGGAAGCCAGCGCCGCTGCGCATCCGGTTCGTGTCGCACAAAAATTACGCGCAGGATAATATC
CG
Features (pLannotate 1.2.2; 16 found; start..end, strand, type, name):
      1..423     +  CDS            exbD: EXBD_ECOLI - Experimental evidence at protein level: Swiss-Prot protein existence level 1. Involved in the TonB-dependent energy-dependent transport of various receptor-bound substrates. From Escherichia coli (strain K12).
    431..475     +  misc_feature   MCS (fragment): pUC18/19 multiple cloning site
    559..674     +  ncRNA          5S rRNA: Accession: RF00001 - 5S ribosomal RNA
    678..764     +  terminator     rrnB T1 terminator: Escherichia coli rrnB; transcription terminator T1 from the E. coli rrnB gene
    856..883     +  terminator     rrnB T2 terminator: transcription terminator T2 from the E. coli rrnB gene
    902..993     +  promoter       AmpR promoter: bla
    994..1854    +  CDS            AmpR: β-lactamase; bla; confers resistance to ampicillin, carbenicillin, and related antibiotics
   1896..2276    +  rep_origin     M13 ori (sequence partly withheld): M13 bacteriophage origin of replication; arrow indicates direction of (+) strand synthesis
   2462..3050    +  rep_origin     ori: high-copy-number ColE1/pMB1/pBR322/pUC origin of replication
   3116..3249    +  rep_origin     RSF ori (fragment): Plasmids containing the RSF 1030 origin of replication can be propagated in E. coli cells that contain additional plasmids with compatible origins.
   3254..3305    -  misc_feature   bom (fragment): basis of mobility region from pBR322
   3421..3460    -  CDS            rop (fragment): Rop protein, which maintains plasmids at low copy number; rop
   3461..3646    -  CDS            TcR (fragment): tetracycline efflux protein; tet; confers resistance to tetracycline
   3656..3675    +  promoter       tet promoter (fragment): E. coli promoter for tetracycline efflux protein gene
   3678..5261    -  CDS            prpR: PRPR_ECOLI - Also known as yahP. Experimental evidence at protein level: Swiss-Prot protein existence level 1. Involved in the transcriptional regulation of the propionate catabolism operon. From Escherichia coli (strain K12).
   5513..5578    +  CDS            exbB (fragment): EXBB_ECOLI - Experimental evidence at protein level: Swiss-Prot protein existence level 1. Involved in the TonB-dependent energy-dependent transport of various receptor-bound substrates. Protects ExbD from proteolytic degradation and functionally stabilizes TonB. From Escherichia coli (strain K12).
