[The description below was written by a language model from this plasmid's Addgene catalogue record and pLannotate feature annotations shown in this document.]
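Description:
pKP1392 is a bacterial expression plasmid built on the pPro24 backbone that produces a single-cysteine variant of the Escherichia coli ExbD protein, in which threonine 42 is replaced by cysteine (T42C). The record lists it as a high-copy plasmid selected with ampicillin. Consistent with this, the 5,587 nt sequence annotation shows a β-lactamase gene with its own promoter and a ColE1/pMB1-type origin. An M13 phage origin is also present, along with short leftover fragments of pBR322-derived elements (bom, rop, the tetracycline resistance gene and its promoter, and an RSF origin fragment) that appear to be backbone remnants rather than functional parts.

The exbD coding sequence is followed by a fragment of the pUC-type multiple cloning site, a 5S rRNA segment and the rrnB T1 and T2 terminators, which stop transcription downstream of the insert. Upstream and in the opposite orientation lies prpR, the E. coli regulator of the propionate catabolism operon. The expression promoter itself is not annotated in the feature table. However, the presence of prpR fits the pPro vector family, in which PrpR drives propionate-inducible, titratable expression. A short fragment of the 3′ end of exbB sits immediately before exbD, suggesting that the insert retains its native upstream context from the exbB-exbD operon. No epitope or purification tags are annotated.

ExbD works with ExbB and TonB in energy-dependent transport of receptor-bound substrates across the outer membrane. The stated purpose is simply to express ExbD T42C; further applications are not given. It is derived from the parent plasmid pKP999 in the same collection.
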