Addgene plasmid #167649: pKP1392
Purpose: Express ExbD T42C protein
Depositing lab: Kathleen Postle. Depositing organization: Pennsylvania State University.
Backbone
  Vector backbone: pPro24
  Vector type: Bacterial Expression
Growth in bacteria
  Bacterial resistance: Ampicillin, 100 μg/mL
  Growth temperature: 37°C
  Growth strain: DH5alpha
  Copy number: High Copy
Gene/Insert
  Gene/Insert name: exbD T42C
  Species: Escherichia coli
  Mutation: exbD with T42C mutation
  Cloning method: Restriction Enzyme; 5′ cloning site Unknown (unknown if destroyed)
Terms and licenses: Academic/Nonprofit Terms; Industry Terms: Not Available to Industry
Depositor comments: Parent plasmid is pKP999 in this collection.
How to cite: pKP1392 was a gift from Kathleen Postle (Addgene plasmid # 167649 ; http://n2t.net/addgene:167649 ; RRID:Addgene_167649)
